>Addgene plasmid #176376 | pOTX2.1.0-gDNA | addgene full sequence | sequence record 347362 | Addgene NGS Result
GTTTTAGAGCTAGAAATAGCAAGTTAAAATAAGGCTAGTCCGTTATCAACTTGAAAAAGTGGCACCGAGT
CGGTGCTTTTTTGTTTTAGAGCTAGAAATAGCAAGTTAAAATAAGGCTAGTCCGTTTTTAGCGCGTGCGC
CAATTCTGCAGACAAATGGCTCTAGAGGTACCCGTTACATAACTTACGGTAAATGGCCCGCCTGGCTGAC
CGCCCAACGACCCCCGCCCATTGACGTCAATAGTAACGCCAATAGGGACTTTCCATTGACGTCAATGGGT
GGAGTATTTACGGTAAACTGCCCACTTGGCAGTACATCAAGTGTATCATATGCCAAGTACGCCCCCTATT
GACGTCAATGACGGTAAATGGCCCGCCTGGCATTGTGCCCAGTACATGACCTTATGGGACTTTCCTACTT
GGCAGTACATCTACGTATTAGTCATCGCTATTACCATGGTCGAGGTGAGCCCCACGTTCTGCTTCACTCT
CCCCATCTCCCCCCCCTCCCCACCCCCAATTTTGTATTTATTTATTTTTTAATTATTTTGTGCAGCGATG
GGGGCGGGGGGGGGGGGGGGGCGCGCGCCRGGGGGGGGGGGGGGGGGSGGGGGGSGGGGSGGGGSGRGGS
GGRGRGGKGCGGCGGCAGCCAATCAGAGCGGCGCGCTCCGAAAGTTTCCTTTTATGGCGAGGCGGCGGCG
GCGGCGGCCCTATAAAAAGCGAAGCGCGCGGCGGGCGGGAGTCGCTGCGCGCTGCCTTCGCCCCGTGCCC
CGCTCCGCCGCCGCCTCGCGCCGCCCGCCCCGGCTCTGACTGACCGCGTTACTCCCACAGGTGAGCGGGC
GGGACGGCCCTTCTCCTCCGGGCTGTAATTAGCTGAGCAAGAGGTAAGGGTTTAAGGGATGGTTGGTTGG
TGGGGTATTAATGTTTAATTACCTGGAGCACCTGCCTGAAATCACTTTTTTTCAGGTTGGACCGGTGCCA
CCATGGACTATAAGGACCACGACGGAGACTACAAGGATCATGATATTGATTACAAAGACGATGACGATAA
GATGGCCCCAAAGAAGAAGCGGAAGGTCGGTATCCACGGAGTCCCAGCAGCCGACAAGAAGTACAGCATC
GGCCTGGACATCGGCACCAACTCTGTGGGCTGGGCCGTGATCACCGACGAGTACAAGGTGCCCAGCAAGA
AATTCAAGGTGCTGGGCAACACCGACCGGCACAGCATCAAGAAGAACCTGATCGGAGCCCTGCTGTTCGA
CAGCGGCGAAACAGCCGAGGCCACCCGGCTGAAGAGAACCGCCAGAAGAAGATACACCAGACGGAAGAAC
CGGATCTGCTATCTGCAAGAGATCTTCAGCAACGAGATGGCCAAGGTGGACGACAGCTTCTTCCACAGAC
TGGAAGAGTCCTTCCTGGTGGAAGAGGATAAGAAGCACGAGCGGCACCCCATCTTCGGCAACATCGTGGA
CGAGGTGGCCTACCACGAGAAGTACCCCACCATCTACCACCTGAGAAAGAAACTGGTGGACAGCACCGAC
AAGGCCGACCTGCGGCTGATCTATCTGGCCCTGGCCCACATGATCAAGTTCCGGGGCCACTTCCTGATCG
AGGGCGACCTGAACCCCGACAACAGCGACGTGGACAAGCTGTTCATCCAGCTGGTGCAGACCTACAACCA
GCTGTTCGAGGAAAACCCCATCAACGCCAGCGGCGTGGACGCCAAGGCCATCCTGTCTGCCAGACTGAGC
AAGAGCAGACGGCTGGAAAATCTGATCGCCCAGCTGCCCGGCGAGAAGAAGAATGGCCTGTTCGGAAACC
TGATTGCCCTGAGCCTGGGCCTGACCCCCAACTTCAAGAGCAACTTCGACCTGGCCGAGGATGCCAAACT
GCAGCTGAGCAAGGACACCTACGACGACGACCTGGACAACCTGCTGGCCCAGATCGGCGACCAGTACGCC
GACCTGTTTCTGGCCGCCAAGAACCTGTCCGACGCCATCCTGCTGAGCGACATCCTGAGAGTGAACACCG
AGATCACCAAGGCCCCCCTGAGCGCCTCTATGATCAAGAGATACGACGAGCACCACCAGGACCTGACCCT
GCTGAAAGCTCTCGTGCGGCAGCAGCTGCCTGAGAAGTACAAAGAGATTTTCTTCGACCAGAGCAAGAAC
GGCTACGCCGGCTACATTGACGGCGGAGCCAGCCAGGAAGAGTTCTACAAGTTCATCAAGCCCATCCTGG
AAAAGATGGACGGCACCGAGGAACTGCTCGTGAAGCTGAACAGAGAGGACCTGCTGCGGAAGCAGCGGAC
CTTCGACAACGGCAGCATCCCCCACCAGATCCACCTGGGAGAGCTGCACGCCATTCTGCGGCGGCAGGAA
GATTTTTACCCATTCCTGAAGGACAACCGGGAAAAGATCGAGAAGATCCTGACCTTCCGCATCCCCTACT
ACGTGGGCCCTCTGGCCAGGGGAAACAGCAGATTCGCCTGGATGACCAGAAAGAGCGAGGAAACCATCAC
CCCCTGGAACTTCGAGGAAGTGGTGGACAAGGGCGCTTCCGCCCAGAGCTTCATCGAGCGGATGACCAAC
TTCGATAAGAACCTGCCCAACGAGAAGGTGCTGCCCAAGCACAGCCTGCTGTACGAGTACTTCACCGTGT
ATAACGAGCTGACCAAAGTGAAATACGTGACCGAGGGAATGAGAAAGCCCGCCTTCCTGAGCGGCGAGCA
GAAAAAGGCCATCGTGGACCTGCTGTTCAAGACCAACCGGAAAGTGACCGTGAAGCAGCTGAAAGAGGAC
TACTTCAAGAAAATCGAGTGCTTCGACTCCGTGGAAATCTCCGGCGTGGAAGATCGGTTCAACGCCTCCC
TGGGCACATACCACGATCTGCTGAAAATTATCAAGGACAAGGACTTCCTGGACAATGAGGAAAACGAGGA
CATTCTGGAAGATATCGTGCTGACCCTGACACTGTTTGAGGACAGAGAGATGATCGAGGAACGGCTGAAA
ACCTATGCCCACCTGTTCGACGACAAAGTGATGAAGCAGCTGAAGCGGCGGAGATACACCGGCTGGGGCA
GGCTGAGCCGGAAGCTGATCAACGGCATCCGGGACAAGCAGTCCGGCAAGACAATCCTGGATTTCCTGAA
GTCCGACGGCTTCGCCAACAGAAACTTCATGCAGCTGATCCACGACGACAGCCTGACCTTTAAAGAGGAC
ATCCAGAAAGCCCAGGTGTCCGGCCAGGGCGATAGCCTGCACGAGCACATTGCCAATCTGGCCGGCAGCC
CCGCCATTAAGAAGGGCATCCTGCAGACAGTGAAGGTGGTGGACGAGCTCGTGAAAGTGATGGGCCGGCA
CAAGCCCGAGAACATCGTGATCGAAATGGCCAGAGAGAACCAGACCACCCAGAAGGGACAGAAGAACAGC
CGCGAGAGAATGAAGCGGATCGAAGAGGGCATCAAAGAGCTGGGCAGCCAGATCCTGAAAGAACACCCCG
TGGAAAACACCCAGCTGCAGAACGAGAAGCTGTACCTGTACTACCTGCAGAATGGGCGGGATATGTACGT
GGACCAGGAACTGGACATCAACCGGCTGTCCGACTACGATGTGGACCATATCGTGCCTCAGAGCTTTCTG
AAGGACGACTCCATCGACAACAAGGTGCTGACCAGAAGCGACAAGAACCGGGGCAAGAGCGACAACGTGC
CCTCCGAAGAGGTCGTGAAGAAGATGAAGAACTACTGGCGGCAGCTGCTGAACGCCAAGCTGATTACCCA
GAGAAAGTTCGACAATCTGACCAAGGCCGAGAGAGGCGGCCTGAGCGAACTGGATAAGGCCGGCTTCATC
AAGAGACAGCTGGTGGAAACCCGGCAGATCACAAAGCACGTGGCACAGATCCTGGACTCCCGGATGAACA
CTAAGTACGACGAGAATGACAAGCTGATCCGGGAAGTGAAAGTGATCACCCTGAAGTCCAAGCTGGTGTC
CGATTTCCGGAAGGATTTCCAGTTTTACAAAGTGCGCGAGATCAACAACTACCACCACGCCCACGACGCC
TACCTGAACGCCGTCGTGGGAACCGCCCTGATCAAAAAGTACCCTAAGCTGGAAAGCGAGTTCGTGTACG
GCGACTACAAGGTGTACGACGTGCGGAAGATGATCGCCAAGAGCGAGCAGGAAATCGGCAAGGCTACCGC
CAAGTACTTCTTCTACAGCAACATCATGAACTTTTTCAAGACCGAGATTACCCTGGCCAACGGCGAGATC
CGGAAGCGGCCTCTGATCGAGACAAACGGCGAAACCGGGGAGATCGTGTGGGATAAGGGCCGGGATTTTG
CCACCGTGCGGAAAGTGCTGAGCATGCCCCAAGTGAATATCGTGAAAAAGACCGAGGTGCAGACAGGCGG
CTTCAGCAAAGAGTCTATCCTGCCCAAGAGGAACAGCGATAAGCTGATCGCCAGAAAGAAGGACTGGGAC
CCTAAGAAGTACGGCGGCTTCGACAGCCCCACCGTGGCCTATTCTGTGCTGGTGGTGGCCAAAGTGGAAA
AGGGCAAGTCCAAGAAACTGAAGAGTGTGAAAGAGCTGCTGGGGATCACCATCATGGAAAGAAGCAGCTT
CGAGAAGAATCCCATCGACTTTCTGGAAGCCAAGGGCTACAAAGAAGTGAAAAAGGACCTGATCATCAAG
CTGCCTAAGTACTCCCTGTTCGAGCTGGAAAACGGCCGGAAGAGAATGCTGGCCTCTGCCGGCGAACTGC
AGAAGGGAAACGAACTGGCCCTGCCCTCCAAATATGTGAACTTCCTGTACCTGGCCAGCCACTATGAGAA
GCTGAAGGGCTCCCCCGAGGATAATGAGCAGAAACAGCTGTTTGTGGAACAGCACAAGCACTACCTGGAC
GAGATCATCGAGCAGATCAGCGAGTTCTCCAAGAGAGTGATCCTGGCCGACGCTAATCTGGACAAAGTGC
TGTCCGCCTACAACAAGCACCGGGATAAGCCCATCAGAGAGCAGGCCGAGAATATCATCCACCTGTTTAC
CCTGACCAATCTGGGAGCCCCTGCCGCCTTCAAGTACTTTGACACCACCATCGACCGGAAGAGGTACACC
AGCACCAAAGAGGTGCTGGACGCCACCCTGATCCACCAGAGCATCACCGGCCTGTACGAGACACGGATCG
ACCTGTCTCAGCTGGGAGGCGACAAAAGGCCGGCGGCCACGAAAAAGGCCGGCCAGGCAAAAAAGAAAAA
GTAAGAATTCCTAGAGCTCGCTGATCAGCCTCGACTGTGCCTTCTAGTTGCCAGCCATCTGTTGTTTGCC
CCTCCCCCGTGCCTTCCTTGACCCTGGAAGGTGCCACTCCCACTGTCCTTTCCTAATAAAATGAGGAAAT
TGCATCGCATTGTCTGAGTAGGTGTCATTCTATTCTGGGGGGTGGGGTGGGGCAGGACAGCAAGGGGGAG
GATTGGGAAGAGAATAGCAGGCATGCTGGGGAGCGGCCGCAGGAACCCCTAGTGATGGAGTTGGCCACTC
CCTCTCTGCGCGCTCGCTCGCTCACTGAGGCCGGGCGACCAAAGGTCGCCCGACGCCCGGGCTTTGCCCG
GGCGGCCTCAGTGAGCGAGCGAGCGCGCAGCTGCCTGCAGGGGCGCCTGATGCGGTATTTTCTCCTTACG
CATCTGTGCGGTATTTCACACCGCATA
[95 nt withheld, positions 5698-5792]
T
[46 nt withheld, positions 5794-5839]
C
[141 nt withheld, positions 5841-5981]
CCTTTGACGTTGGAGTCCACGTTCTTT
[37 nt withheld, positions 6009-6045]
ACTCTATCTCGGGCTATTCTTTTGATTTATAAGGGATTTTGCCGATTTCGGTCTATTGGTTAAAAAATGA
GCTGATTTAACAAAAATTTAACGCGAATTTTAACAAAATATTAACGTTTACAATTTTATGGTGCACTCTC
AGTACAATCTGCTCTGATGCCGCATAGTTAAGCCAGCCCCGACACCCGCCAACACCCGCTGACGCGCCCT
GACGGGCTTGTCTGCTCCCGGCATCCGCTTACAGACAAGCTGTGACCGTCTCCGGGAGCTGCATGTGTCA
GAGGTTTTCACCGTCATCACCGAAACGCGCGAGACGAAAGGGCCTCGTGATACGCCTATTTTTATAGGTT
AATGTCATGATAATAATGGTTTCTTAGACGTCAGGTGGCACTTTTCGGGGAAATGTGCGCGGAACCCCTA
TTTGTTTATTTTTCTAAATACATTCAAATATGTATCCGCTCATGAGACAATAACCCTGATAAATGCTTCA
ATAATATTGAAAAAGGAAGAGTATGAGTATTCAACATTTCCGTGTCGCCCTTATTCCCTTTTTTGCGGCA
TTTTGCCTTCCTGTTTTTGCTCACCCAGAAACGCTGGTGAAAGTAAAAGATGCTGAAGATCAGTTGGGTG
CACGAGTGGGTTACATCGAACTGGATCTCAACAGCGGTAAGATCCTTGAGAGTTTTCGCCCCGAAGAACG
TTTTCCAATGATGAGCACTTTTAAAGTTCTGCTATGTGGCGCGGTATTATCCCGTATTGACGCCGGGCAA
GAGCAACTCGGTCGCCGCATACACTATTCTCAGAATGACTTGGTTGAGTACTCACCAGTCACAGAAAAGC
ATCTTACGGATGGCATGACAGTAAGAGAATTATGCAGTGCTGCCATAACCATGAGTGATAACACTGCGGC
CAACTTACTTCTGACAACGATCGGAGGACCGAAGGAGCTAACCGCTTTTTTGCACAACATGGGGGATCAT
GTAACTCGCCTTGATCGTTGGGAACCGGAGCTGAATGAAGCCATACCAAACGACGAGCGTGACACCACGA
TGCCTGTAGCAATGGCAACAACGTTGCGCAAACTATTAACTGGCGAACTACTTACTCTAGCTTCCCGGCA
ACAATTAATAGACTGGATGGAGGCGGATAAAGTTGCAGGACCACTTCTGCGCTCGGCCCTTCCGGCTGGC
TGGTTTATTGCTGATAAATCTGGAGCCGGTGAGCGTGGAAGCCGCGGTATCATTGCAGCACTGGGGCCAG
ATGGTAAGCCCTCCCGTATCGTAGTTATCTACACGACGGGGAGTCAGGCAACTATGGATGAACGAAATAG
ACAGATCGCTGAGATAGGTGCCTCACTGATTAAGCATTGGTAACTGTCAGACCAAGTTTACTCATATATA
CTTTAGATTGATTTAAAACTTCATTTTTAATTTAAAAGGATCTAGGTGAAGATCCTTTTTGATAATCTCA
TGACCAAAATCCCTTAACGTGAGTTTTCGTTCCACTGAGCGTCAGACCCCGTAGAAAAGATCAAAGGATC
TTCTTGAGATCCTTTTTTTCTGCGCGTAATCTGCTGCTTGCAAACAAAAAAACCACCGCTACCAGCGGTG
GTTTGTTTGCCGGATCAAGAGCTACCAACTCTTTTTCCGAAGGTAACTGGCTTCAGCAGAGCGCAGATAC
CAAATACTGTTCTTCTAGTGTAGCCGTAGTTAGGCCACCACTTCAAGAACTCTGTAGCACCGCCTACATA
CCTCGCTCTGCTAATCCTGTTACCAGTGGCTGCTGCCAGTGGCGATAAGTCGTGTCTTACCGGGTTGGAC
TCAAGACGATAGTTACCGGATAAGGCGCAGCGGTCGGGCTGAACGGGGGGTTCGTGCACACAGCCCAGCT
TGGAGCGAACGACCTACACCGAACTGAGATACCTACAGCGTGAGCTATGAGAAAGCGCCACGCTTCCCGA
AGGGAGAAAGGCGGACAGGTATCCGGTAAGCGGCAGGGTCGGAACAGGAGAGCGCACGAGGGAGCTTCCA
GGGGGAAACGCCTGGTATCTTTATAGTCCTGTCGGGTTTCGCCACCTCTGACTTGAGCGTCGATTTTTGT
GATGCTCGTCAGGGGGGCGGAGCCTATGGAAAAACGCCAGCAACGCGGCCTTTTTACGGTTCCTGGCCTT
TTGCTGGCCTTTTGCTCACATGTGAGGGCCTATTTCCCATGATTCCTTCATATTTGCATATACGATACAA
GGCTGTTAGAGAGATAATTGGAATTAATTTGACTGTAAACACAAAGATATTAGTACAAAATACGTGACGT
AGAAAGTAATAATTTCTTGGGTAGTTTGCAGTTTTAAAATTATGTTTTAAAATGGACTATCATATGCTTA
CCGTAACTTGAAAGTATTTCGATTTCTTGGCTTTATATATCTTGTGGAAAGGACGAAACACCGCTACAGG
TCTTCACAAAACC
Features (pLannotate 1.2.2; 17 found; start..end, strand, type, name):
      1..76      +  misc_RNA       gRNA scaffold: guide RNA scaffold for the Streptococcus pyogenes CRISPR/Cas9 system
     83..126     +  misc_RNA       gRNA scaffold (fragment): guide RNA scaffold for the Streptococcus pyogenes CRISPR/Cas9 system
    173..458     +  enhancer       CMV enhancer: human cytomegalovirus immediate early enhancer; contains an 18-bp deletion relative to the standard CMV enhancer
    738..965     +  intron         hybrid intron: hybrid between chicken β-actin (CBA) and minute virus of mice (MMV) introns (Gray et al., 2011)
   1103..2704    +  CDS            Cas9(N): N-terminal portion of Streptococcus pyogenes Cas9 (Zetsche et al., 2015)
   2705..5203    +  CDS            Cas9(C): C-terminal portion of Streptococcus pyogenes Cas9 (Zetsche et al., 2015)
   5204..5251    +  CDS            nucleoplasmin NLS: bipartite nuclear localization signal from nucleoplasmin
   5285..5396    +  polyA_signal   bGH poly(A) signal: bovine growth hormone polyadenylation signal
   5501..5641    +  repeat_region  AAV2 ITR: inverted terminal repeat of adeno-associated virus serotype 2 inverted
   5646..5697    -  misc_feature   bom (fragment): basis of mobility region from pBR322
   5716..6171    +  rep_origin     f1 ori (sequence partly withheld): f1 bacteriophage origin of replication; arrow indicates direction of (+) strand synthesis
   6172..6221    -  misc_feature   bom (fragment): basis of mobility region from pBR322
   6323..6358    -  CDS            rop (fragment): Rop protein, which maintains plasmids at low copy number; rop
   6453..6557    +  promoter       AmpR promoter: bla
   6558..7418    +  CDS            AmpR: β-lactamase; bla; confers resistance to ampicillin, carbenicillin, and related antibiotics
   7589..8177    +  rep_origin     ori: high-copy-number ColE1/pMB1/pBR322/pUC origin of replication
   8239..8479    +  promoter       U6 promoter: RNA polymerase III promoter for human U6 snRNA
