[The description below was written by a language model from this plasmid's Addgene catalogue record and pLannotate feature annotations shown in this document.]
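Description:
pOTX2.1.0-gDNA is an all-in-one CRISPR/Cas9 expression plasmid built on the pX330 backbone. It delivers both Streptococcus pyogenes Cas9 and a single guide RNA directed against the human OTX2 gene to mammalian cells. The sequenced plasmid is 8,508 nt. It is maintained in E. coli as a high-copy plasmid through a ColE1/pUC-type origin, with selection by the β-lactamase (AmpR) gene for ampicillin resistance. An f1 phage origin is also present, along with small annotated fragments of bom and rop that are backbone remnants.

The guide cassette uses the human U6 RNA polymerase III promoter. The annotated map is circular and ends at this promoter, so the OTX2-specific spacer sits at the junction between it and the S. pyogenes gRNA scaffold annotated at the start of the record. The spacer was inserted as a 20-nt targeting sequence between the two BbsI sites of pX330, both of which were destroyed during cloning. The depositor notes that the PAM listed with the guide belongs to the genomic target and was not cloned.

Downstream, Cas9 expression is driven by a cassette annotated with a CMV enhancer and a hybrid chicken β-actin/minute virus of mice intron. The annotation tool splits the Cas9 reading frame into adjoining N- and C-terminal portions that together form one continuous coding sequence. This is followed by a C-terminal nucleoplasmin bipartite nuclear localization signal and a bovine growth hormone polyadenylation signal. A single AAV2 ITR is annotated after the poly(A) signal, but the record does not indicate use as an AAV packaging vector. The stated purpose is co-expression of SpCas9 and the guide to target OTX2. The record does not describe the specific downstream editing application.
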