Addgene plasmid #176376: pOTX2.1.0-gDNA
Purpose: Expresses spCas9 and gRNA sequence targeting OTX2
Depositing lab: Barbara Stranger & Kevin White. Depositing organization: University of Chicago.
Backbone
  Vector backbone: pX330
  Backbone manufacturer: addgene ID: 42230
  Vector type: CRISPR
Growth in bacteria
  Bacterial resistance: Ampicillin, 100 μg/mL
  Growth temperature: 37°C
  Growth strain: DH5alpha
  Copy number: High Copy
Gene/Insert
  Gene/Insert name: OTX2 gRNA
  gRNA/shRNA sequence: CTACAGGTCTTCACAAAACC(TGG)
  Species: H. sapiens (human)
  Cloning method: Restriction Enzyme; 5′ cloning site BbsI (destroyed during cloning); 3′ cloning site BbsI (destroyed during cloning)
Terms and licenses: Academic/Nonprofit Terms; Industry Terms: Not Available to Industry
Depositor comments: gRNA sequence listed also includes (uncloned) PAM
How to cite: pOTX2.1.0-gDNA was a gift from Barbara Stranger & Kevin White (Addgene plasmid # 176376 ; http://n2t.net/addgene:176376 ; RRID:Addgene_176376)
